>Addgene plasmid #26791 | GFPZFN1.4-B2H | depositor partial sequence | sequence record 12681 | Author sequence
TTAAGCTTGGTACCGAGCTCGGATCCACCATGGACTACAAAGACGATGACGACCCAAAAAAGAAGCGAAA
GGTACCCTTCCAGTGTCGCATTTGCATGCGGAACTTTTCGACGCGGCAGAAGCTTGGCGTGCATACCCGT
ACTCATACCGGTGAAAAACCGTTTCAGTGTCGGATCTGTATGCGAAATTTCTCCGTCGCGCACAACTTGA
CCCGCCATCTACGTACGCACACCGGCGAGAAGCCATTCCAATGCCGAATATGCATGCGCAACTTCAGTCA
GCACCCCAACCTGACGAGGCACCTAAAAACCCACACAGGACAGAAGGACCAACTAGTCAAAAGTGAACTG
GAGGAGAAGAAATCTGAACTTCGTCATAAATTGAAATATGTGCCTCATGAATATATTGAATTAATTGAAA
TTGCCAGAAATTCCACTCAGGATAGAATTCTTGAAATGAAGGTAATGGAATTTTTTATGAAAGTTTATGG
ATATAGAGGTAAACATTTGGGTGGATCAAGGAAACCGGACGGAGCAATTTATACTGTCGGATCTCCTATT
GATTACGGTGTGATCGTGGATACTAAAGCTTATAGCGGAGGTTATAATCTGCCAATTGGCCAAGCAGATG
AAATGCAACGATATGTCGAAGAAAATCAAACACGAAACAAACATATCAACCCTAATGAATGGTGGAAAGT
CTATCCATCTTCTGTAACGGAATTTAAGTTTTTATTTGTGAGTGGTCACTTTAAAGGAAACTACAAAGCT
CAGCTTACACGATTAAATCATATCACTAATTGTAATGGAGCTGTTCTTAGTGTAGAAGAGCTTTTAATTG
GTGGAGAAATGATTAAAGCCGGCACATTAACCTTAGAGGAAGTGAGACGGAAATTTAATAACGGCGAGAT
AAACTTTTAATCTAGAGGGCCC
