>Addgene plasmid #26791 | GFPZFN1.4-B2H | addgene partial sequence | sequence record 33025 | 26791 with CMV-F
GAGCTCTCTGGCTAACTAGAGAACCCACTGCTTACTGGCTTATCGAAATTAATACGACTCACTATAGGGA
GACCCAAGCTGGCTAGCGTTTAAACTTAAGCTTGGTACCGAGCTCGGATCCACCATGGACTACAAAGACG
ATGACGACCCAAAAAAGAAGCGAAAGGTACCCTTCCAGTGTCGCATTTGCATGCGGAACTTTTCGACGCG
GCAGAAGCTTGGCGTGCATACCCGTACTCATACCGGTGAAAAACCGTTTCAGTGTCGGATCTGTATGCGA
AATTTCTCCGTCGCGCACAACTTGACCCGCCATCTACGTACGCACACCGGCGAGAAGCCATTCCAATGCC
GAATATGCATGCGCAACTTCAGTCAGCACCCCAACCTGACGAGGCACCTAAAAACCCACACAGGACAGAA
GGACCAACTAGTCAAAAGTGAACTGGAGGAGAAGAAATCTGAACTTCGTCATAAATTGAAATATGTGCCT
CATGAATATATTGAATTAATTGAAATTGCCAGAAATTCCACTCAGGATAGAATTCTTGAAATGAAGGTAA
TGGAATTTTTTATGAAAGTTTATGGATATAGAGGTAAACATTTGGGTGGATCAAGGAAACCGGACGGAGC
AATTTATACTGTCGGATCTCCTATTGATTACGGTGTGATCGTGGATACTAAAGCTTATAGCGGAGGTTAT
AATCTGCCAATTGGCCAAGCAGATGAAATGCAACGATATGTCGAAGAAAATCAAACACGAAACAAACATA
TCAACCCTAATGAATGGTGGAAAGTCTATCCATCTTCTGTAACGGAATTTAAGTTTTTATTTGTGAGTGG
TCACTTTAAAGGAAACTACAAAGCTCAGCTTACACGATTAAATCATATCACTAATTGTAATGGAGCTGTT
CTTAGTGTAGAA
