[The description below was written by a language model from this plasmid's Addgene catalogue record.]
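Description:
GFPZFN1.4-B2H is a mammalian expression plasmid built on the commercial pcDNA6 backbone (about 5.1 kb without insert) that carries an insert of roughly 900 bp recorded as GFP-ZFN1, cloned between BamHI and XbaI sites that both remain intact. The plasmid is maintained in E. coli as a high-copy construct under ampicillin selection, and the backbone provides blasticidin resistance for selecting transfected mammalian cells. No feature table accompanies the record, so the promoter and any tags or localisation signals are not explicitly stated. pcDNA6-family vectors generally drive their inserts from a strong viral promoter, and the T7 primer listed for 5′ sequencing indicates a T7 priming site upstream of the cloning region.

The insert name and the associated literature indicate that it encodes one member of a zinc finger nuclease pair directed against a GFP gene sequence. A zinc finger nuclease joins an engineered zinc finger DNA-binding array to a nuclease domain. Two such proteins binding adjacent half-sites cut the DNA between them, and the resulting double-strand break stimulates repair by homologous recombination or end joining. The "B2H" suffix probably refers to a zinc finger array obtained by bacterial two-hybrid selection, although the record does not define it. Part of the plasmid was derived from an earlier construct made in another laboratory. The cited work concerns comparison of zinc finger nucleases for gene targeting in mammalian cells and gene targeting in human induced pluripotent and embryonic stem cells. This suggests use as a nuclease component, presumably alongside a partner ZFN, in GFP-based gene targeting or correction assays.
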