Addgene plasmid #26791: GFPZFN1.4-B2H
Depositing lab: Linzhao Cheng. Depositing organization: Johns Hopkins University and School of Medicine. Publication: Gene targeting of a disease-related gene in human induced pluripotent stem and embryonic stem cells. Zou J, Maeder ML, Mali P, Pruett-Miller SM, Thibodeau-Beganny S, Chou BK, Chen G, Ye Z, Park IH, Daley GQ, Porteus MH, Joung JK, Cheng L. Cell Stem Cell. 2009 Jul 2. 5(1):97-110. 10.1016/j.stem.2009.05.023 PubMed 19540188.
Backbone
  Vector backbone: pcDNA6
  Backbone manufacturer: Invitrogen
  Backbone size w/o insert (bp): 5100
  Vector type: Mammalian Expression
  Selectable markers: Blasticidin
Growth in bacteria
  Bacterial resistance: Ampicillin, 100 μg/mL
  Growth temperature: 37°C
  Growth strain: DH5alpha
  Copy number: High Copy
Gene/Insert
  Gene/Insert name: GFP-ZFN1
  Insert size (bp): 900
  Cloning method: Restriction Enzyme; 5′ cloning site BamHI (not destroyed); 3′ cloning site XbaI (not destroyed)
  Sequencing primers: 5′ T7
Resource information
  A portion of this plasmid was derived from a plasmid made by: Matthew H. Porteus
Terms and licenses: Academic/Nonprofit Terms; Industry Terms: Not Available to Industry
Depositor comments: The original paper describing this plasmid should also be cited: Pruett-Miller, S.M., Connelly, J.P., Maeder, M.L., Joung, J.K., and Porteus, M.H. (2008). Comparison of zinc finger nucleases for use in gene targeting in mammalian cells. Mol. Ther. 16, 707–717.
How to cite: GFPZFN1.4-B2H was a gift from Linzhao Cheng (Addgene plasmid # 26791 ; http://n2t.net/addgene:26791 ; RRID:Addgene_26791)
